Addgene plasmid #146435: pAc5.1B-lambdaN-HA-DmGW182-delMGWdelCterm_G
Purpose: Insect Expression of DmGW182-delMGWdelCterm
Depositing lab: Elisa Izaurralde. Depositing organization: Max Planck Institute for Developmental Biology. Publication: A C-terminal silencing domain in GW182 is essential for miRNA function. Eulalio A, Helms S, Fritzsch C, Fauser M, Izaurralde E. RNA. 2009 Jun;15(6):1067-77. doi: 10.1261/rna.1605509. Epub 2009 Apr 21. PubMed 19383769.
Backbone
  Vector backbone: Unknown
  Vector type: Insect Expression
Growth in bacteria
  Bacterial resistance: Ampicillin, 100 μg/mL
  Growth temperature: 37°C
  Growth strain: DH5alpha
  Copy number: Low Copy
Gene/Insert
  Gene/Insert name: DmGW182-delMGWdelCterm
  Species: D. melanogaster (fly)
  Entrez Gene: gw (a.k.a. Dmel_CG31992, CG11484, CG31992, CG9905, Dmel\CG31992, GQ182, GW, GW182, Gw, Gw182, anon-EST:Posey205, dGW182, gw182)
  Cloning method: Unknown
Terms and licenses: Academic/Nonprofit Terms; Industry Terms: Not Available to Industry
Depositor comments: Plasmids from this collection were made available to the research community and donated after the lab closed. Please note that the sequence provided by the depositing laboratory may be theoretical/predicted or based on Sanger sequencing results. There may be discrepancies between sequencing results obtained by Addgene and the depositor sequence. If an Addgene verified sequence is not available, please contact before placing your order to request that our lab fully sequence the plasmid.
How to cite: pAc5.1B-lambdaN-HA-DmGW182-delMGWdelCterm_G was a gift from Elisa Izaurralde (Addgene plasmid # 146435 ; http://n2t.net/addgene:146435 ; RRID:Addgene_146435)
