[The description below was written by a language model from this plasmid's Addgene catalogue record and pLannotate feature annotations shown in this document.]
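Description:
pAc5.1B-lambdaN-HA-DmGW182-delMGWdelCterm_G is an 8.3 kb insect expression plasmid. The catalogue lists its backbone as unknown, although the name and annotated parts point to a pAc5.1-type vector. It is propagated in E. coli through a ColE1/pUC-family origin and selected with ampicillin via the β-lactamase gene and its own promoter. The repository lists it as low copy even though the annotated origin is of the high-copy class. Short fragments annotated as tetracycline resistance and SV40 large T antigen appear to be non-functional backbone remnants.

The expression cassette is driven by the Drosophila melanogaster actin 5C promoter, a strong constitutive promoter commonly used in cultured fly cells, and ends in an SV40 polyadenylation signal. The open reading frame begins with a short fragment of the bacteriophage lambda N protein, followed by an HA epitope (annotated as a partial match to a 3xHA element) and then a fragment of the Drosophila gw gene encoding GW182. According to the insert name, this version carries deletions of the "MGW" and C-terminal regions, but the record does not give the deletion boundaries. A vector-encoded V5 tag lies downstream of the insert, and the record does not indicate whether it is translated in frame.

The lambda N peptide binds BoxB RNA hairpins, so fusions of this kind are generally used to tether a protein to a BoxB-containing reporter mRNA and measure its direct effect on expression, with the HA tag allowing detection. The associated study concerns a C-terminal silencing domain of GW182 in miRNA function. This suggests the construct served as a deletion mutant for mapping the regions needed for silencing, though the record states its purpose only as insect expression.
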