Features (pLannotate 1.2.2; 11 found; start..end, strand, type, name):
     56..2568    +  promoter       Ac5 promoter: Drosophila melanogaster actin 5C promoter
   2588..2653    +  CDS            N (fragment): REGN_LAMBD - Experimental evidence at protein level: Swiss-Prot protein existence level 1. Plays a role as a transcriptional antitermination factor that allows the virus to initiate its lytic phase. Activates expression of the delayed viral early genes by modifying host RNA polymerase (RNAP) into a form that is resistant to termination signals. This antitermination function requires the host NusA protein which serves to stabilize the interaction between antitermination protein N and host RNA polymerase. From Escherichia phage lambda (Bacteriophage lambda).
   2678..2704    +  CDS            3xHA (fragment): three tandem HA epitope tags
   2750..5332    +  CDS            gw (fragment): GAWKY_DROME - Also known as GW182 From Drosophila melanogaster (Fruit fly).
   5610..5651    +  CDS            V5 tag: epitope tag from simian virus 5
   5751..5885    -  polyA_signal   SV40 poly(A) signal: SV40 polyadenylation signal
   5908..5992    -  CDS            large T antigen (fragment): large T antigen from SV40 (simian virus 40)
   5993..6463    +  CDS            TcR (fragment): tetracycline efflux protein; tet; confers resistance to tetracycline
   6507..7095    -  rep_origin     ori: high-copy-number ColE1/pMB1/pBR322/pUC origin of replication
   7266..8126    -  CDS            AmpR: β-lactamase; bla; confers resistance to ampicillin, carbenicillin, and related antibiotics
   8127..8231    -  promoter       AmpR promoter: bla
>Addgene plasmid #146435 | pAc5.1B-lambdaN-HA-DmGW182-delMGWdelCterm_G | depositor full sequence | sequence record 288880 | Full Sequence
CTTCAAGGAATTAATTCTATATTCTAAAAACACAAATGATACTTCTAAAAAAAATCATGAATGGCATCAA
CTCTGAATCAAATCTTTGCAGATGCACCTACTTCTCATTTCCACTGTCACATCATTTTTCCAGATCTCGC
TGCCTGTTATGTGGCCCACAAACCAAGACACGTTTTATGGCCATTAAAGCTGGCTGATCGTCGCCAAACA
CCAAATACATATCAATATGTACATTCGAGAAAGAAGCGATCAAAGAAGCGTCTTCGGGCGAGTAGGAGAA
TGCGGAGGAGAAGGAGAACGAGCTGATCTAGTATCTCTCCACAATCCAATGCCAACTGACCAACTGGCCA
TATTCGGAGCAATTTGAAGCCAATTTCCATCGCCTGGCGATCGCTCCATTCTTGGCTATATGTTTTTCAC
CGTTCCCGGGGCCATTTTCAAAGACTCGTCGGTAAGATAAGATTGTGTCACTCGCTGTCTCTCTTCATTT
GTCGAAGAATGCTGAGGAATTTCGCGATGACGTCGGCGAGTATTTTGAAGAATGAGAATAATTTGTATTT
ATACGAAAATCAGTTAGTGGAATTTTCTACAAAAACATGTTATCTATAGATAATTTTGTTGCAAAATATG
TTGACTATGACAAAGATTGTATGTATATACCTTTAATGTATTCTCATTTTCTTATGTATTTATAATGGCA
ATGATGATACTGATGATATTTTAAGATGATGCCAGACCACAGGCTGATTTCTGCGTCTTTTGCCGAACGC
AGTGCATGTGCGGTTGTTGTTTTTTGGAATAGTTTCAATTTTCGGACTGTCCGCTTTGATTTCAGTTTCT
TGGCTTATTCAAAAAGCAAAGTAAAGCCAAAAAAGCGAGATGGCAATACCAAATGCGGCAAAACGGTAGT
GGAAGGAAAGGGGTGCGGGGCAGCGGAAGGAAGGGTGGGGCGGGGCGTGGCGGGGTCTGTGGCTGGGCGC
GACGTCACCGACGTTGGAGCCACTCCTTTGACCATGTGTGCGTGTGTGTATTATTCGTGTCTCGCCACTC
GCCGGTTGTTTTTTTCTTTTTATCTCGCTCTCTCTAGCGCCATCTCGTACGCATGCTCAACGCACCGCAT
GTTGCCGTGTCCTTTATGCGTCATTTTGGCTCGAAATAGGCAATTATTTAAACAAAGATTAGTCAACGAA
AACGCTAAAATAAATAAGTCTACAATATGGTTACTTATTGCCATGTGTGTGCAGCCAACGATAGCAACAA
AAGCAACAACACAGTGGCTTTCCCTCTTTCACTTTTTGTTTGCAAGCGCGTGCGAGCAAGACGGCACGAC
CGGCAAACGCAATTACGCTGACAAAGAGCAGACGAAGTTTTGGCCGAAAAACATCAAGGCGCCTGATACG
AATGCATTTGCAATAACAATTGCGATATTTAATATTGTTTATGAAGCTGTTTGACTTCAAAACACACAAA
AAAAAAAATAAAACAAATTATTTGAAAGAGAATTAGGAATCGGACAGCTTATCGTTACGGGCTAACAGCA
CACCGAGACGAAATAGCTTACCTGACGTCACAGCCTCTGGAAGAACTGCCGCCAAGCAGAGAGAGAGAGA
AAAAGAGGGAGAGCAGCTTAGACCGCATGTGCTTGTGTGTGAGGCGTCTCTCTCTTCGTCTCCTGTTTGC
GCAAACGCATAGACTGCACTGAGAAAATCGATTACCTATTTTTTATGAATGAATATTTGCACTATTACTA
TTCAAAACTATTAAGATAGCAATCACATTCAATAGCCAAATACTATACCACCTGAGCGATGCAACGAAAT
GATCAATTTGAGCAAAAATGCTGCATATTTAGGACGGCATCATTATAGAAATGCTTCTTGCTGTGTACTT
TTCTCTCGTCTGGCAGCTGTTTCGCCGTTATTGTTAAAACCGGCTTAAGTTAGGTGTGTTTTCTACGACT
AGTGATGCCCCTACTAGAAGATGTGTGTTGCACAAATGTCCCTGAATAACCAATTTGAAGTGCAGATAGC
AGTAAACGTAAGCTAATATGAATATTATTTAACTGTAATGTTTTAATATCGCTGGACATTACTAATAAAC
CCACTATAAACACATGTACATATGTATGTTTTGGCATACAATGAGTAGTTGGGGAAAAAATGTGTAAAAG
CACCGTGACCATCACAGCATAAAGATAACCAGCTGAAGTATCGAATATGAGTAACCCCCAAATTGAATCA
CATGCCGCAACTGATAGGACCCATGGAAGTACACTCTTCATGGCGATATACAAGACACACACAAGCACGA
ACACCCAGTTGCGGAGGAAATTCTCCGTAAATGAAAACCCAATCGGCGAACAATTCATACCCATATATGG
TAAAAGTTTTGAACGCGACTTGAGAGCGGAGAGCATTGCGGCTGATAAGGTTTTAGCGCTAAGCGGGCTT
TATAAAACGGGCTGCGGGACCAGTTTTCATATCACTACCGTTTGAGTTCTTGTGCTGTGTGGATACTCCT
CCCGACACAAAGCCGCTCCATCAGCCAGCAGTCGTCTAATCCAGAGACCCCGGATCGGGGTACCAACATG
GACGCACAAACACGACGACGTGAGCGTCGCGCTGAGAAACAAGCTCAATGGAAAGCTGCAAACGGTGGAT
CTCCTCCACATATGGCTTACCCATACGATGTTCCAGATTACGCTCCTCCAAGCTTGAATTCTGCAGATAT
CCAGCACAGTGGCGGCCGCATGCGTGAAGCCCTTTTTTCCCAAGATGGCTGGGGCTGTCAGCATGTTAAC
CAGGATACTAATTGGGAAGTTCCCAGTTCGCCAGAACCAGCCAATAAGGATGCACCCGGTCCACCAATGT
GGAAGCCAAGCATTAACAATGGTACTGATCTTTGGGAGTCCAATTTGAGAAACGGAGGTCAGCCGGCCGC
ACAGCAAGTTCCAAAGCCGTCGTGGGGTCATACACCATCCTCTAACTTAGGTGGAACATGGGGTGAGGAC
GACGATGGCGCCGATAGTAGTAGTGTGTGGACTGGAGGAGCTGTTAGCAACGCGGGATCCGGAGCTGCAG
TGGGAGTAAACCAAGCCGGAGTTAATGTCGGTCCAGGCGGTGTTGTTTCGTCTGGCGGACCTCAGTGGGG
ACAAGGTGTCGTTGGCGTCGGACTTGGATCAACTGGAGGTAACGGGTCAAGCAATATAACTGGATCGTCT
GGAGTCGCAACAGGTAGTAGCGGAAACTCCAGCAACGCTGGTAACGGTTGGGGAGACCCTCGTGAAATAC
GCCCTTTGGGAGTTGGTGGCTCCATGGATATTCGAAATGTTGAACATCGCGGCGGTAACGGTTCTGGAGC
AACTTCGAGCGATCCACGAGACATTCGCATGATCGATCCGCGTGACCCTATTCGAGGAGATCCCCGTGGA
ATATCTGGTCGTCTTAATGGGACCTCTGAAATGTGGGGTCATCATCCACAAATGTCCCATAACCAGTTGC
AAGGTATCAACAAAATGGTTGGTCAAAGTGTAGCAACTGCCAGCACCAGTGTCGGAACATCTGGCTCGGG
CATCGGTCCTGGAGGTCCCGGTCCTAGTACAGTATCAGGCAATATCCCAACACAGTGGGGGCCTGCTCAA
CCGGTAAGCGTTGGTGTAAGTGGTCCCAAAGACATGTCAAAACAGATAAGTGGATGGGAGGAACCATCAC
CACCGCCTCAGCGTCGCAGTATTCCTAACTACGATGATGGTACATCGTTGTGGGGTCAGCAAACTCGTGT
TCCCGCTGCAAGCGGTCACTGGAAAGACATGACTGATTCGATAGGTCGTAGTAGTCATCTCATGCGTGGC
CAAAGCCAAACGGGAGGTATAGGAATAGCCGGCGTTGGAAATAGCAATGTTCCAGTGGGAGCCAATCCAA
GTAATCCTATAAGCAGTGTAGTTGGACCTCAAGCCCGGATTCCATCTGTGGGCGGCGTACAACACAAACC
AGACGGCGGCGCTATGTGGGTGCATTCCGGCAATGTAGGTGGCAGAAATAATGTTGCTGCTGTTACTACT
TGGGGAGATGACACTCATAGCGTTAATGTCGGCGCTCCCAGCAGTGGCAGTGTATCCAGCAACAATTGGG
TTGATGACAAGTCCAACTCAACCTTGGCACAAAACTCTTGGAGCGACCCGGCCCCTGTTGGAGTTAGTTG
GGGCAATAAGCAAAGCAAACCGCCAAGCAATAGTGCTTCATCAGGTTGGAGCACTGCTGCGGGCGTGGTG
GATGGGGTTGATCTAGGATCTGAGTGGAACACGCACGGGGGGATTATTGGAAAATCTCAGCAACAACAAA
AACTAGCGGGACTTAACGTGGGAATGGTGAACGTAATTAACGCGGAGATCATTAAGCAAAGCAAGCAATA
CAGGATCCTTGTCGAGAACGGCTTTAAAAAGGAAGATGTAGAGCGGGCATTAGTGATTGCTAATATGAAC
ATCGAAGAGGCAGCCGATATGCTCCGTGCCAACTCATCCCTATCAATGGATGGTTGGCGTCGACATGATG
AGTCCCTTGGATCTTATGCCGACCACAATAGTTCAACAAGCAGCGGTGGATTTGCTGGTCGTTACCCGGT
CAACAGTGGACAACCTTCAATGTCCTTTCCTCATAATAACCTTATGAATAACATGGGAGGTACCGCTGTT
ACTGGAGGTAACAACAATACAAACATGACAGCTTTACAGGTGCAAAAGTATTTAAATCAAGGGCAACATG
GTGTCGCTGTTGGACCGCAAGCCGTTGGTAATTCTTCAGCAGTATCTGTCGGATTTGGTCAGAACACGTC
TAACGCAGCAGTGGCAGGAGCAGCCTCTGTAAATATAGCAGCAAATACAAACAACCAACCGTCTGGTCAG
CAAATTCGCATGCTAGGCCAGCAAATTCAGTTGGCCATTCATAGTGGTTTCATATCTAGTCAGATATTGA
CTCAACCGCTAACTCAAACAACCCTTAACCTTTTAAACCAACTTCTTAGCAATATTAAGCATCTCCAGGC
TGCGCAGCAATCCCTTACCCGCGGGGGAAATGTCAATCCAATGGCAGTGAATGTGGCTATATCTAAATAC
AAGCAGCAAATCCAGAATTTACAGAACCAGATAAATGCACAACAGGCTGTGTATGTAAAACAGCAAAATA
TGCAACCAACTTCACAACAACAACAGCCCCAACAACAGCAACTTCCTTCTGTTCATCTAAGTAACTCAGG
CAACGACTATTTAAGAGGTCACGATGCAATAAATAATTTGCAAAGCAACTTTTCTGAGCTCAATATTAAT
AAGCCAAGTGGATCCAGTTGGTTGCTTTTGAAAAATCTAACAGCACAGATTGATGGTCCTACTTTGCGTA
CACTGTGTATGCAGCATGGGCCCCTTGTCAGCTTTCACCCGTATTTGAACCAAGGAATTGCCTTATGTAA
ATATACTACTCGTGAGGAGGCGAACAAGGCGCAAATGGCGTTAAACAACTGTGTCCTCGCCAACACCACA
ATATTTGCTGAATCTCCCAGCGAGAACGAGGTGCAAAGCATTATGCAGCACTTATAATCTAGAGGGCCCG
CGGTTCGAAGGTAAGCCTATCCCTAACCCTCTCCTCGGTCTCGATTCTACGCGTACCGGTCATCATCACC
ATCACCATTGAGTTTAAACCCGCTGATCAGCCTCGACTGTGCCTTCTAAGGCCTGAGCTCGCTGATCAGC
CTCGATCGAGGATCCAGACATGATAAGATACATTGATGAGTTTGGACAAACCACAACTAGAATGCAGTGA
AAAAAATGCTTTATTTGTGAAATTTGTGATGCTATTGCTTTATTTGTAACCATTATAAGCTGCAATAAAC
AAGTTAACAACAACAATTGCATTCATTTTATGTTTCAGGTTCAGGGGGAGGTGTGGGAGGTTTTTTAAAG
CAAGTAAAACCTCTACAAATGTGGTATGGCTGATTATGATCAGTCGACCGATGCCCTTGAGAGCCTTCAA
CCCAGTCAGCTCCTTCCGGTGGGCGCGGGGCATGACTATCGTCGCCGCACTTATGACTGTCTTCTTTATC
ATGCAACTCGTAGGACAGGTGCCGGCAGCGCTCTGGGTCATTTTCGGCGAGGACCGCTTTCGCTGGAGCG
CGACGATGATCGGCCTGTCGCTTGCGGTATTCGGAATCTTGCACGCCCTCGCTCAAGCCTTCGTCACTGG
TCCCGCCACCAAACGTTTCGGCGAGAAGCAGGCCATTATCGCCGGCATGGCGGCCGACGCGCTGGGCTAC
GTCTTGCTGGCGTTCGCGACGCGAGGCTGGATGGCCTTCCCCATTATGATTCTTCTCGCTTCCGGCGGCA
TCGGGATGCCCGCGTTGCAGGCCATGCTGTCCAGGCAGGTAGATGACGACCATCAGGGACAGCTTCAAGG
ATCGCTCGCGGCTCTTACCAGCCAGCAAAAGGCCAGGAACCGTAAAAAGGCCGCGTTGCTGGCGTTTTTC
CATAGGCTCCGCCCCCCTGACGAGCATCACAAAAATCGACGCTCAAGTCAGAGGTGGCGAAACCCGACAG
GACTATAAAGATACCAGGCGTTTCCCCCTGGAAGCTCCCTCGTGCGCTCTCCTGTTCCGACCCTGCCGCT
TACCGGATACCTGTCCGCCTTTCTCCCTTCGGGAAGCGTGGCGCTTTCTCAATGCTCACGCTGTAGGTAT
CTCAGTTCGGTGTAGGTCGTTCGCTCCAAGCTGGGCTGTGTGCACGAACCCCCCGTTCAGCCCGACCGCT
GCGCCTTATCCGGTAACTATCGTCTTGAGTCCAACCCGGTAAGACACGACTTATCGCCACTGGCAGCAGC
CACTGGTAACAGGATTAGCAGAGCGAGGTATGTAGGCGGTGCTACAGAGTTCTTGAAGTGGTGGCCTAAC
TACGGCTACACTAGAAGGACAGTATTTGGTATCTGCGCTCTGCTGAAGCCAGTTACCTTCGGAAAAAGAG
TTGGTAGCTCTTGATCCGGCAAACAAACCACCGCTGGTAGCGGTGGTTTTTTTGTTTGCAAGCAGCAGAT
TACGCGCAGAAAAAAAGGATCTCAAGAAGATCCTTTGATCTTTTCTACGGGGTCTGACGCTCAGTGGAAC
GAAAACTCACGTTAAGGGATTTTGGTCATGAGATTATCAAAAAGGATCTTCACCTAGATCCTTTTAAATT
AAAAATGAAGTTTTAAATCAATCTAAAGTATATATGAGTAAACTTGGTCTGACAGTTACCAATGCTTAAT
CAGTGAGGCACCTATCTCAGCGATCTGTCTATTTCGTTCATCCATAGTTGCCTGACTCCCCGTCGTGTAG
ATAACTACGATACGGGAGGGCTTACCATCTGGCCCCAGTGCTGCAATGATACCGCGAGACCCACGCTCAC
CGGCTCCAGATTTATCAGCAATAAACCAGCCAGCCGGAAGGGCCGAGCGCAGAAGTGGTCCTGCAACTTT
ATCCGCCTCCATCCAGTCTATTAATTGTTGCCGGGAAGCTAGAGTAAGTAGTTCGCCAGTTAATAGTTTG
CGCAACGTTGTTGCCATTGCTGCAGGCATCGTGGTGTCACGCTCGTCGTTTGGTATGGCTTCATTCAGCT
CCGGTTCCCAACGATCAAGGCGAGTTACATGATCCCCCATGTTGTGCAAAAAAGCGGTTAGCTCCTTCGG
TCCTCCGATCGTTGTCAGAAGTAAGTTGGCCGCAGTGTTATCACTCATGGTTATGGCAGCACTGCATAAT
TCTCTTACTGTCATGCCATCCGTAAGATGCTTTTCTGTGACTGGTGAGTACTCAACCAAGTCATTCTGAG
AATAGTGTATGCGGCGACCGAGTTGCTCTTGCCCGGCGTCAACACGGGATAATACCGCGCCACATAGCAG
AACTTTAAAAGTGCTCATCATTGGAAAACGTTCTTCGGGGCGAAAACTCTCAAGGATCTTACCGCTGTTG
AGATCCAGTTCGATGTAACCCACTCGTGCACCCAACTGATCTTCAGCATCTTTTACTTTCACCAGCGTTT
CTGGGTGAGCAAAAACAGGAAGGCAAAATGCCGCAAAAAAGGGAATAAGGGCGACACGGAAATGTTGAAT
ACTCATACTCTTCCTTTTTCAATATTATTGAAGCATTTATCAGGGTTATTGTCTCATGAGCGGATACATA
TTTGAATGTATTTAGAAAAATAAACAAATAGGGGTTCCGCGCACATTTCCCCGAAAAGTGCCACCTGACG
TCTAAGAAACCATTATTATCATGACATTAACCTATAAAAATAGGCGTATCACGAGGCCCTTTCGT
